Addgene plasmid #184768: ABF2-2EGFP-ter-URA3
Purpose: Marker for yeast mitochondria. Integration of 2xGFP tag at ABF2 C terminus. Uses auxotrophic marker URA3(Candida albicans).
Depositing lab: Zhiping Xie. Depositing organization: Shanghai Jiao Tong University. Publication: Excess diacylglycerol at the endoplasmic reticulum disrupts endomembrane homeostasis and autophagy. Li D, Yang SG, He CW, Zhang ZT, Liang Y, Li H, Zhu J, Su X, Gong Q, Xie Z. BMC Biol. 2020 Aug 28;18(1):107. doi: 10.1186/s12915-020-00837-w. PubMed 32859196.
Backbone
  Vector backbone: UG72-2GFP
  Vector type: Yeast Expression
Growth in bacteria
  Bacterial resistance: Ampicillin, 100 μg/mL
  Growth temperature: 37°C
  Growth strain: DH5alpha
  Copy number: High Copy
Gene/Insert
  Gene/Insert name: ABF2
  Species: S. cerevisiae (budding yeast)
  Entrez Gene: ABF2 (a.k.a. YMR072W)
  Tag / fusion protein: 2EGFP (C terminal on insert)
  Cloning method: Gibson Cloning
Terms and licenses: Academic/Nonprofit Terms; Industry Terms: Not Available to Industry
How to cite: ABF2-2EGFP-ter-URA3 was a gift from Zhiping Xie (Addgene plasmid # 184768 ; http://n2t.net/addgene:184768 ; RRID:Addgene_184768)
