[The description below was written by a language model from this plasmid's Addgene catalogue record and pLannotate feature annotations shown in this document.]
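Description:
ABF2-2EGFP-ter-URA3 is a yeast integration plasmid built on the UG72-2GFP backbone, designed to tag the endogenous ABF2 gene of Saccharomyces cerevisiae with two tandem copies of GFP at its C terminus. Abf2 is a DNA-binding protein thought to compact the mitochondrial genome, so the fusion serves as a fluorescent marker for yeast mitochondria. In E. coli the plasmid is maintained by a high-copy ColE1/pUC-type origin and selected with ampicillin through the β-lactamase gene. No yeast replication origin is annotated, consistent with use by chromosomal integration rather than episomal maintenance. T7 and SP6 promoters flank the cloned region as backbone remnants.

The payload begins with genomic sequence upstream of ABF2, including a fragment of the neighbouring TVP18 gene, followed by the full ABF2 coding sequence. No heterologous promoter is annotated ahead of it, so expression presumably depends on the native upstream sequence. ABF2 is followed by two successive GFP open reading frames (annotated as the S65T variant, described in the catalogue as EGFP) and the ADH1 terminator. Next comes the selectable marker: a URA3 gene, stated by the depositor to be from Candida albicans although the automated annotation matched it to the S. cerevisiae protein, driven by the Ashbya gossypii TEF promoter and ended by the TEF terminator. This marker complements uracil auxotrophy. Two loxP sites bracket the URA3 coding region, one lying within the TEF promoter annotation, which should allow Cre-mediated excision and marker recycling. Downstream genomic sequence carrying IRC21 and a fragment of another open reading frame appears to provide the second homology arm, so that recombination at the ABF2 locus would replace the native gene end with the tagged version. The record does not state how the targeting fragment is released.
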