Features (pLannotate 1.2.2; 21 found; start..end, strand, type, name):
     32..178     -  CDS            TVP18 (fragment): TVP18_YEAST - Experimental evidence at protein level: Swiss-Prot protein existence level 1. Golgi membrane protein involved in vesicular trafficking. From Saccharomyces cerevisiae (strain ATCC 204508 / S288c) (Baker's yeast).
    482..1030    +  CDS            ABF2: ABF2_YEAST - Also known as HIM1. Experimental evidence at protein level: Swiss-Prot protein existence level 1. Specific binding to the autonomously replicating sequence 1 (ARS1). Interaction with regulatory regions: probably involved in compacting the mitochondrial genome. It might play a positive role in gene expression and replication. From Saccharomyces cerevisiae (strain ATCC 204508 / S288c) (Baker's yeast).
   1082..1795    +  CDS            GFP (S65T): GFP (S65T) is a basic (constitutively fluorescent) green fluorescent protein published in 1995, derived from Aequorea victoria.
   1832..2545    +  CDS            GFP (S65T): GFP (S65T) is a basic (constitutively fluorescent) green fluorescent protein published in 1995, derived from Aequorea victoria.
   2569..2756    +  terminator     ADH1 terminator: S. cerevisiae ADH1; transcription terminator for the S. cerevisiae alcohol dehydrogenase 1 (ADH1) gene
   2831..3038    +  promoter       TEF promoter (fragment): Ashbya gossypii TEF promoter
   3039..3072    -  protein_bind   loxP: Cre-mediated recombination occurs in the 8-bp core sequence (GCATACAT). Cre recombinase
   3072..3208    +  promoter       TEF promoter (fragment): Ashbya gossypii TEF promoter
   3227..4015    +  CDS            URA3: PYRF_YEAST - Experimental evidence at protein level: Swiss-Prot protein existence level 1. From Saccharomyces cerevisiae (strain ATCC 204508 / S288c) (Baker's yeast).
   4027..4224    +  terminator     TEF terminator: Ashbya gossypii TEF terminator
   4278..4311    -  protein_bind   loxP: Cre-mediated recombination occurs in the 8-bp core sequence (GCATACAT). Cre recombinase
   4505..5107    -  CDS            IRC21: IRC21_YEAST - Experimental evidence at protein level: Swiss-Prot protein existence level 1. Involved in resistance to carboplatin and cisplatin. Is probably involved in a pathway contributing to genomic integrity. From Saccharomyces cerevisiae (strain ATCC 204508 / S288c) (Baker's yeast).
   5273..5359    -  CDS            YMW4_YEAST (fragment): Experimental evidence at protein level: Swiss-Prot protein existence level 1. From Saccharomyces cerevisiae (strain ATCC 204508 / S288c) (Baker's yeast).
   5374..5392    -  promoter       T7 promoter: promoter for bacteriophage T7 RNA polymerase
   5414..5467    -  CDS            lacI (fragment): lac repressor; lacI; The lac repressor binds to the lac operator to inhibit transcription in E. coli. This inhibition can be relieved by adding lactose or isopropyl-β-D-thiogalactopyranoside (IPTG).
   5650..6238    -  rep_origin     ori: high-copy-number ColE1/pMB1/pBR322/pUC origin of replication
   6409..7269    -  CDS            AmpR: β-lactamase; bla; confers resistance to ampicillin, carbenicillin, and related antibiotics
   7270..7374    -  promoter       AmpR promoter: bla
   7469..7504    +  CDS            rop (fragment): Rop protein, which maintains plasmids at low copy number; rop
   7606..7657    +  misc_feature   bom (fragment): basis of mobility region from pBR322
   7720..9       +  promoter       SP6 promoter (across the origin): promoter for bacteriophage SP6 RNA polymerase
>Addgene plasmid #184768 | ABF2-2EGFP-ter-URA3 | addgene full sequence | sequence record 384003 | Addgene NGS Result
CACTATAGAACGCGGCCGCCAGCTGAAGCTTAACGTGGAACAGATTCGCTATCCCGAGTGCAATACACAA
GATTATGTTGATATATCCAAACCATCTACCATATACGCTAAAGTTGAAACTTTTCAAATCCTTCACCATA
CCACCCACATTGATGAACTGTCCTAAACTTAAAGCCATTATTGAAAACTAGTATATTTTAGTTGTTATTG
CTCTTCTCCTGGTGACCTACAATCCCACTTCACTAGTAGGGGAATTCTGGATCTTTACTTCGCTGATATA
GCACCTTTTTTCTTTTTTTTTTTTCTTTTGCCTTTTTTACGAGCCACAGACTTTCCTCCTTTACCCTACT
ATTCGTAGCCGTCTTTTTTTGTTGTTTTTTTTTTTTGTGAAACAACGTAGCAAGAAAGGGATCCTCATCC
AAACTAGGATAAACAAGTAAACAGATTAACAAAGAAGCCAATCAATTACAACAACAAATAAATGAACAGT
TACAGCCTATTAACTAGATCTTTCCACGAATCTTCTAAGCCCCTTTTCAATTTGGCTAGCACCTTGTTGA
AGGCTTCCAAGAGAACGCAGCTTAGAAATGAATTGATAAAACAGGGTCCTAAAAGGCCCACATCTGCTTA
TTTCTTATATTTGCAAGACCACAGAAGTCAATTCGTTAAGGAAAATCCAACCTTACGTCCTGCTGAAATC
AGCAAGATTGCCGGTGAAAAGTGGCAAAATTTAGAGGCTGATATAAAGGAAAAATACATTTCTGAAAGAA
AAAAGTTGTATTCTGAATACCAAAAGGCGAAGAAGGAGTTTGACGAAAAACTTCCTCCAAAGAAACCAGC
AGGACCCTTCATTAAGTATGCCAATGAAGTTCGTTCGCAAGTTTTTGCACAACATCCTGACAAGTCTCAA
TTGGATCTAATGAAAATTATCGGAGATAAATGGCAATCCTTGGATCAAAGCATTAAGGACAAATACATAC
AAGAGTACAAAAAAGCTATCCAAGAATATAATGCTCGCTACCCTCTCAACGCTTCGTACGCTGCAGGTCG
ACGGATCGGTGACGGTGCTGGTTTAATTAACATGTCTAAAGGTGAAGAATTATTCACTGGTGTTGTCCCA
ATTTTGGTTGAATTAGATGGTGATGTTAATGGTCACAAATTTTCTGTCTCCGGTGAAGGTGAAGGTGATG
CTACTTACGGTAAATTGACCTTAAAATTTATTTGTACTACTGGTAAATTGCCAGTTCCATGGCCAACCTT
AGTCACTACTTTAACTTATGGTGTTCAATGTTTTTCTAGATACCCAGATCATATGAAACAACATGACTTT
TTCAAGTCTGCCATGCCAGAAGGTTATGTTCAAGAAAGAACTATTTTTTTCAAAGATGACGGTAACTACA
AGACCAGAGCTGAAGTCAAGTTTGAAGGTGATACCTTAGTTAATAGAATCGAATTAAAAGGTATTGATTT
TAAAGAAGATGGTAACATTTTAGGTCACAAATTGGAATACAACTATAACTCTCACAATGTTTACATCATG
GCTGACAAACAAAAGAATGGTATCAAAGTTAACTTCAAAATTAGACACAACATTGAAGATGGTTCTGTTC
AATTAGCTGACCATTATCAACAAAATACTCCAATTGGTGATGGTCCAGTCTTGTTACCAGACAACCATTA
CTTATCCACTCAATCTGCCTTATCCAAAGATCCAAACGAAAAGAGAGACCACATGGTCTTGTTAGAATTT
GTTACTGCTGCTGGTATTACCCATGGTATTGATGAATTGTACAAAATTCCAGTTCCAACGCGTGATCTAG
AGAAGCCATTCATGTCTAAAGGTGAAGAATTATTCACTGGTGTTGTCCCAATTTTGGTTGAATTAGATGG
TGATGTTAATGGTCACAAATTTTCTGTCTCCGGTGAAGGTGAAGGTGATGCTACTTACGGTAAATTGACC
TTAAAATTTATTTGTACTACTGGTAAATTGCCAGTTCCATGGCCAACCTTAGTCACTACTTTAACTTATG
GTGTTCAATGTTTTTCTAGATACCCAGATCATATGAAACAACATGACTTTTTCAAGTCTGCCATGCCAGA
AGGTTATGTTCAAGAAAGAACTATTTTTTTCAAAGATGACGGTAACTACAAGACCAGAGCTGAAGTCAAG
TTTGAAGGTGATACCTTAGTTAATAGAATCGAATTAAAAGGTATTGATTTTAAAGAAGATGGTAACATTT
TAGGTCACAAATTGGAATACAACTATAACTCTCACAATGTTTACATCATGGCTGACAAACAAAAGAATGG
TATCAAAGTTAACTTCAAAATTAGACACAACATTGAAGATGGTTCTGTTCAATTAGCTGACCATTATCAA
CAAAATACTCCAATTGGTGATGGTCCAGTCTTGTTACCAGACAACCATTACTTATCCACTCAATCTGCCT
TATCCAAAGATCCAAACGAAAAGAGAGACCACATGGTCTTGTTAGAATTTGTTACTGCTGCTGGTATTAC
CCATGGTATGGATGAATTATATAAATAAGGCGCGCCACTTCTAAATAAGCGAATTTCTTATGATTTATGA
TTTTTATTATTAAATAAGTTATAAAAAAAATAAGTGTATACAAATTTTAAAGTGACTCTTAGGTTTTAAA
ACGAAAATTCTTATTCTTGAGTAACTCTTTCCTGTAGGTCAGGTTGCTTTCTCAGGTATAGTATGAGGTC
GCTCTTATTGACCACACCTCTACCGGCAGATCCGCTAGGGATAACAGGGTAATATAGATCTGTTTAGCTT
GCCTCGTCCCCGCCGGGTCACCCGGCCAGCGACATGGAGGCCCAGAATACCCTCCTTGACAGTCTTGACG
TGCGCAGCTCAGGGGCATGATGTGACTGTCGCCCGTACATTTAGCCCATACATCCCCATGTATAATCATT
TGCATCCATACATTTTGATGGCCGCACGGCGCGAAGCAAAAATTACGGCTCCTCGCTGCGGACCTGCGAG
CAGGGAAACGCTCCCCTCACAGACGCGTATAACTTCGTATAATGTATGCTATACGAAGTTATTGAATTGT
CCCCACGCCGCGCCCCTGTAGAGAAATATAAAAGGTTAGGATTTGCCACTGAGGTTCTTCTTTCATATAC
TTCCTTTTAAAATCTTGCTAGGATACAGTTCTCACATCACATCCGAACATAAACAACCATGACAGTCAAC
ACTAAGACCTATAGTGAGAGAGCAGAAACTCATGCCTCACCAGTAGCACAACGATTATTTCGATTAATGG
AACTGAAGAAAACCAATTTATGTGCATCAATTGATGTTGATACCACTAAGGAATTCCTTGAATTAATTGA
TAAATTGGGTCCTTATGTATGCTTAATCAAGACTCATATTGATATAATCAATGATTTTTCCTATGAATCC
ACTATTGAACCATTATTAGAACTTTCACGTAAACATCAATTTATGATTTTTGAAGATAGAAAATTTGCTG
ATATTGGTAATACCGTGAAGAAACAATATATTGGTGGAGTTTATAAAATTAGTAGTTGGGCAGATATTAC
TAATGCTCATGGTGTCACTGGGAATGGAGTAGTTGAAGGATTAAAACAGGGAGCTAAAGAAACCACCACC
AACCAAGAGCCAAGAGGGTTATTGATGTTAGCTGAATTATCATCAGTGGGATCATTAGCATATGGAGAAT
ATTCTCAAAAAACTGTTGAAATTGCTAAATCCGATAAGGAATTTGTTATTGGATTTATTGCCCAACGTGA
TATGGGTGGACAAGAAGAAGGATTTGATTGGCTTATTATGACACCTGGAGTTGGATTAGATGATAAAGGT
GATGGATTAGGACAACAATATAGAACTGTTGATGAAGTTGTTAGCACTGGAACTGATATTATCATTGTTG
GTAGAGGATTGTTTGGTAAAGGAAGAGATCCAGATATTGAAGGTAAAAGGTATAGAGATGCTGGTTGGAA
TGCTTATTTGAAAAAGACTGGCCAATTATAATCAGTACTGACAATAAAAAGATTCTTGTTTTCAAGAACT
TGTCATTTGTATAGTTTTTTTATATTGTAGTTGTTCTATTTTAATCAAATGTTAGCGTGATTTATATTTT
TTTTCGCCTCGACATCATCTGCCCAGATGCGAAGTTAAGTGCGCAGAAAGTAATATCATGCGTCAATCGT
ATGTGAATGCTGGTCGCTATACTGCTGTCGATTCGATACTAACGCCGCCATCCAGTGTCGAAAACGAGCT
CGAATTCATAACTTCGTATAATGTATGCTATACGAAGTTATATCGATGATATCAGATCCACTAGTGGCCT
ATGCGGCCGCGGAGACCGCGGTACTCTCACAATGTTTTTTATGCCTTTATTCTTTCCGTTCCTATCCAAA
CAAATAAATAAATTTAACTTAACCAAGCAAGTGTGTAGTGTTTTTATATCCTATGTAAGTCTTCAAACTT
TTTTTTTATCTCTGGTAACCTTTATTCGCATACAACGCCAATGAAACAAACCTGTAATAATTTTTCATAG
TTAACCCATTGATGATACTTATTAAAATATGTAATCAAATCGTCACTATTACGGTGCTTTATTAAGATGT
CCGTACCACCTGGATGGAACTTCAAATAACTAGAAATGTCATAGACTTTGCCGTTTATAACGCACCATAA
CTCGTCCTCACCTTTACAATGCTTCTTTACGATTTTTCTGTTTATTCTTAAGGGTGGCATTATTTTATAA
AGGGGTATCTTTTGGACAAGCAATTGGTTCTTCAGTTGTGAAGGTGAAAACTTGAAGTTATCTTTTTGAA
ATACCGGATCATCGAGTAAATCCTGGATAAGCTGTAGCGAAACGAATTTTGTATAATAATTCGCTGGATT
GGAGGTTAGAGAGTGCCAGTCCAGAGCACTGTGCCCAGGATCTAGTCTTATTTTGGTTCTTACAAGAGGC
TTTCTTGACGACTTCGACATGGGCATATGCAGCGGGGATGATATGGCAGGATGAGCAACGCTTAGTCGCT
GAGGAGCAGCGAATCTGACATTTGGTTTCGAGTTTGAAACATCTCTGTTCATGCCGTCACTACTCATATC
TCTATGAGTGTAATCTAAGCACCTGCTAATATGTTATATTCTGCTTATTCGTCCTTTTGCTACACATAAT
TAATGTAACTTTAACTCTAGTTCTATAAAGGATATGATTTGTACTAAATGTAACATTATACGAAAAAACA
TATTATTCGTTTATATAAACTAATCAAAGAAGTCGTCATCATCTTCGTCGTCATCATTTTTAGCATTCTG
CTTGTCAAATGAATTCAGATCTTCGCTGAAATCTCCGCGGATCTGCCGGTCTCCCTATAGTGAGTCGTAT
TAATTTCGATAAGCCAGGTTAACCTGCATTAATGAATCGGCCAACGCGCGGGGAGAGGCGGTTTGCGTAT
TGGGCGCTCTTCCGCTTCCTCGCTCACTGACTCGCTGCGCTCGGTCGTTCGGCTGCGGCGAGCGGTATCA
GCTCACTCAAAGGCGGTAATACGGTTATCCACAGAATCAGGGGATAACGCAGGAAAGAACATGTGAGCAA
AAGGCCAGCAAAAGGCCAGGAACCGTAAAAAGGCCGCGTTGCTGGCGTTTTTCCATAGGCTCCGCCCCCC
TGACGAGCATCACAAAAATCGACGCTCAAGTCAGAGGTGGCGAAACCCGACAGGACTATAAAGATACCAG
GCGTTTCCCCCTGGAAGCTCCCTCGTGCGCTCTCCTGTTCCGACCCTGCCGCTTACCGGATACCTGTCCG
CCTTTCTCCCTTCGGGAAGCGTGGCGCTTTCTCATAGCTCACGCTGTAGGTATCTCAGTTCGGTGTAGGT
CGTTCGCTCCAAGCTGGGCTGTGTGCACGAACCCCCCGTTCAGCCCGACCGCTGCGCCTTATCCGGTAAC
TATCGTCTTGAGTCCAACCCGGTAAGACACGACTTATCGCCACTGGCAGCAGCCACTGGTAACAGGATTA
GCAGAGCGAGGTATGTAGGCGGTGCTACAGAGTTCTTGAAGTGGTGGCCTAACTACGGCTACACTAGAAG
AACAGTATTTGGTATCTGCGCTCTGCTGAAGCCAGTTACCTTCGGAAAAAGAGTTGGTAGCTCTTGATCC
GGCAAACAAACCACCGCTGGTAGCGGTGGTTTTTTTGTTTGCAAGCAGCAGATTACGCGCAGAAAAAAAG
GATCTCAAGAAGATCCTTTGATCTTTTCTACGGGGTCTGACGCTCAGTGGAACGAAAACTCACGTTAAGG
GATTTTGGTCATGAGATTATCAAAAAGGATCTTCACCTAGATCCTTTTAAATTAAAAATGAAGTTTTAAA
TCAATCTAAAGTATATATGAGTAAACTTGGTCTGACAGTTACCAATGCTTAATCAGTGAGGCACCTATCT
CAGCGATCTGTCTATTTCGTTCATCCATAGTTGCCTGACTCCCCGTCGTGTAGATAACTACGATACGGGA
GGGCTTACCATCTGGCCCCAGTGCTGCAATGATACCGCGAGACCCACGCTCACCGGCTCCAGATTTATCA
GCAATAAACCAGCCAGCCGGAAGGGCCGAGCGCAGAAGTGGTCCTGCAACTTTATCCGCCTCCATCCAGT
CTATTAATTGTTGCCGGGAAGCTAGAGTAAGTAGTTCGCCAGTTAATAGTTTGCGCAACGTTGTTGCCAT
TGCTACAGGCATCGTGGTGTCACGCTCGTCGTTTGGTATGGCTTCATTCAGCTCCGGTTCCCAACGATCA
AGGCGAGTTACATGATCCCCCATGTTGTGCAAAAAAGCGGTTAGCTCCTTCGGTCCTCCGATCGTTGTCA
GAAGTAAGTTGGCCGCAGTGTTATCACTCATGGTTATGGCAGCACTGCATAATTCTCTTACTGTCATGCC
ATCCGTAAGATGCTTTTCTGTGACTGGTGAGTACTCAACCAAGTCATTCTGAGAATAGTGTATGCGGCGA
CCGAGTTGCTCTTGCCCGGCGTCAATACGGGATAATACCGCGCCACATAGCAGAACTTTAAAAGTGCTCA
TCATTGGAAAACGTTCTTCGGGGCGAAAACTCTCAAGGATCTTACCGCTGTTGAGATCCAGTTCGATGTA
ACCCACTCGTGCACCCAACTGATCTTCAGCATCTTTTACTTTCACCAGCGTTTCTGGGTGAGCAAAAACA
GGAAGGCAAAATGCCGCAAAAAAGGGAATAAGGGCGACACGGAAATGTTGAATACTCATACTCTTCCTTT
TTCAATATTATTGAAGCATTTATCAGGGTTATTGTCTCATGAGCGGATACATATTTGAATGTATTTAGAA
AAATAAACAAATAGGGGTTCCGCGCACATTTCCCCGAAAAGTGCCACCTGACGTCTAAGAAACCATTATT
ATCATGACATTAACCTATAAAAATAGGCGTATCACGAGGCCCTTTCGTCTCGCGCGTTTCGGTGATGACG
GTGAAAACCTCTGACACATGCAGCTCCCGGAGACGGTCACAGCTTGTCTGTAAGCGGATGCCGGGAGCAG
ACAAGCCCGTCAGGGCGCGTCAGCGGGTGTTGGCGGGTGTCGGGGCTGGCTTAACTATGCGGCATCAGAG
CAGATTGTACTGAGAGTGCACCATATGGACATATTGTCGTTAGAACGCGGCTACAATTAATACATAACCT
TATGTATCATACACATACGATTTAGGTGA
